>Addgene plasmid #238187 | pRCA895 - pBA904 Puro-T2A-BFP KLF4 g1 CRISPRa guide guide (pRCA594 backbone) 668 | addgene full sequence | sequence record 474450 | Addgene NGS Result
GTTTGCAAGCAGCAGATTACGCGCAGAAAAAAAGGATCTCAAGAAGATCCTTTGATCTTTTCTACGGGGT
CTGACGCTCAGTGGAACGAAAACTCACGTTAAGGGATTTTGGTCATGAGATTATCAAAAAGGATCTTCAC
CTAGATCCTTTTAAATTAAAAATGAAGTTTTAAATCAATCTAAAGTATATATGAGTAAACTTGGTCTGAC
AGTTACCAATGCTTAATCAGTGAGGCACCTATCTCAGCGATCTGTCTATTTCGTTCATCCATAGTTGCCT
GACTCCCCGTCGTGTAGATAACTACGATACGGGAGGGCTTACCATCTGGCCCCAGTGCTGCAATGATACC
GCGAGACCCACGCTCACCGGCTCCAGATTTATCAGCAATAAACCAGCCAGCCGGAAGGGCCGAGCGCAGA
AGTGGTCCTGCAACTTTATCCGCCTCCATCCAGTCTATTAATTGTTGCCGGGAAGCTAGAGTAAGTAGTT
CGCCAGTTAATAGTTTGCGCAACGTTGTTGCCATTGCTACAGGCATCGTGGTGTCACGCTCGTCGTTTGG
TATGGCTTCATTCAGCTCCGGTTCCCAACGATCAAGGCGAGTTACATGATCCCCCATGTTGTGCAAAAAA
GCGGTTAGCTCCTTCGGTCCTCCGATCGTTGTCAGAAGTAAGTTGGCCGCAGTGTTATCACTCATGGTTA
TGGCAGCACTGCATAATTCTCTTACTGTCATGCCATCCGTAAGATGCTTTTCTGTGACTGGTGAGTACTC
AACCAAGTCATTCTGAGAATAGTGTATGCGGCGACCGAGTTGCTCTTGCCCGGCGTCAATACGGGATAAT
ACCGCGCCACATAGCAGAACTTTAAAAGTGCTCATCATTGGAAAACGTTCTTCGGGGCGAAAACTCTCAA
GGATCTTACCGCTGTTGAGATCCAGTTCGATGTAACCCACTCGTGCACCCAACTGATCTTCAGCATCTTT
TACTTTCACCAGCGTTTCTGGGTGAGCAAAAACAGGAAGGCAAAATGCCGCAAAAAAGGGAATAAGGGCG
ACACGGAAATGTTGAATACTCATACTCTTCCTTTTTCAATATTATTGAAGCATTTATCAGGGTTATTGTC
TCATGAGCGGATACATATTTGAATGTATTTAGAAAAATAAACAAATAGGGGTTCCGCGCACATTTCCCCG
AAAAGTGCCACCTGACGTCGACGGATCGGGAGATCTCCCGATCCCCTATGGTGCACTCTCAGTACAATCT
GCTCTGATGCCGCATAGTTAAGCCAGTATCTGCTCCCTGCTTGTGTGTTGGAGGTCGCTGAGTAGTGCGC
GAGCAAAATTTAAGCTACAACAAGGCAAGGCTTGACCGACAATTGCATGAAGAATCTGCTTAGGGTTAGG
CGTTTTGCGCTGCTTCGCGATGTACGGGCCAGATATACGCGTTGACATTGATTATTGACTAGTTATTAAT
AGTAATCAATTACGGGGTCATTAGTTCATAGCCCATATATGGAGTTCCGCGTTACATAACTTACGGTAAA
TGGCCCGCCTGGCTGACCGCCCAACGACCCCCGCCCATTGACGTCAATAATGACGTATGTTCCCATAGTA
ACGCCAATAGGGACTTTCCATTGACGTCAATGGGTGGAGTATTTACGGTAAACTGCCCACTTGGCAGTAC
ATCAAGTGTATCATATGCCAAGTACGCCCCCTATTGACGTCAATGACGGTAAATGGCCCGCCTGGCATTA
TGCCCAGTACATGACCTTATGGGACTTTCCTACTTGGCAGTACATCTACGTATTAGTCATCGCTATTACC
ATGGTGATGCGGTTTTGGCAGTACATCAATGGGCGTGGATAGCGGTTTGACTCACGGGGATTTCCAAGTC
TCCACCCCATTGACGTCAATGGGAGTTTGTTTTGGCACCAAAATCAACGGGACTTTCCAAAATGTCGTAA
CAACTCCGCCCCATTGACGCAAATGGGCGGTAGGCGTGTACGGTGGGAGGTCTATATAAGCAGCGCGTTT
TGCCTGTACTGGGTCTCTCTGGTTAGACCAGATCTGAGCCTGGGAGCTCTCTGGCTAACTAGGGAACCCA
CTGCTTAAGCCTCAATAAAGCTTGCCTTGAGTGCTTCAAGTAGTGTGTGCCCGTCTGTTGTGTGACTCTG
GTAACTAGAGATCCCTCAGACCCTTTTAGTCAGTGTGGAAAATCTCTAGCAGTGGCGCCCGAACAGGGAC
TTGAAAGCGAAAGGGAAACCAGAGGAGCTCTCTCGACGCAGGACTCGGCTTGCTGAAGCGCGCACGGCAA
GAGGCGAGGGGCGGCGACTGGTGAGTACGCCAAAAATTTTGACTAGCGGAGGCTAGAAGGAGAGAGATGG
GTGCGAGAGCGTCAGTATTAAGCGGGGGAGAATTAGATCGCGATGGGAAAAAATTCGGTTAAGGCCAGGG
GGAAAGAAAAAATATAAATTAAAACATATAGTATGGGCAAGCAGGGAGCTAGAACGATTCGCAGTTAATC
CTGGCCTGTTAGAAACATCAGAAGGCTGTAGACAAATACTGGGACAGCTACAACCATCCCTTCAGACAGG
ATCAGAAGAACTTAGATCATTATATAATACAGTAGCAACCCTCTATTGTGTGCATCAAAGGATAGAGATA
AAAGACACCAAGGAAGCTTTAGACAAGATAGAGGAAGAGCAAAACAAAAGTAAGACCACCGCACAGCAAG
CGGCCGGCCGCTGATCTTCAGACCTGGAGGAGGAGATATGAGGGACAATTGGAGAAGTGAATTATATAAA
TATAAAGTAGTAAAAATTGAACCATTAGGAGTAGCACCCACCAAGGCAAAGAGAAGAGTGGTGCAGAGAG
AAAAAAGAGCAGTGGGAATAGGAGCTTTGTTCCTTGGGTTCTTGGGAGCAGCAGGAAGCACTATGGGCGC
AGCGTCAATGACGCTGACGGTACAGGCCAGACAATTATTGTCTGGTATAGTGCAGCAGCAGAACAATTTG
CTGAGGGCTATTGAGGCGCAACAGCATCTGTTGCAACTCACAGTCTGGGGCATCAAGCAGCTCCAGGCAA
GAATCCTGGCTGTGGAAAGATACCTAAAGGATCAACAGCTCCTGGGGATTTGGGGTTGCTCTGGAAAACT
CATTTGCACCACTGCTGTGCCTTGGAATGCTAGTTGGAGTAATAAATCTCTGGAACAGATTTGGAATCAC
ACGACCTGGATGGAGTGGGACAGAGAAATTAACAATTACACAAGCTTAATACACTCCTTAATTGAAGAAT
CGCAAAACCAGCAAGAAAAGAATGAACAAGAATTATTGGAATTAGATAAATGGGCAAGTTTGTGGAATTG
GTTTAACATAACAAATTGGCTGTGGTATATAAAATTATTCATAATGATAGTAGGAGGCTTGGTAGGTTTA
AGAATAGTTTTTGCTGTACTTTCTATAGTGAATAGAGTTAGGCAGGGATATTCACCATTATCGTTTCAGA
CCCACCTCCCAACCCCGAGGGGACCCGACAGGCCCGAAGGAATAGAAGAAGAAGGTGGAGAGAGAGACAG
AGACAGATCCATTCGATTAGTGAACGGATCGGCACTGCGTGCGCCAATTCTGCAGACAAATGGCAGTATT
CATCCACAATTTTAAAAGAAAAGGGGGGATTGGGGGGTACAGTGCAGGGGAAAGAATAGTAGACATAATA
GCAACAGACATACAAACTAAAGAATTACAAAAACAAATTACAAAAATTCAAAATTTTCGGGTTTATTACA
GGGACAGCAGAGATCCAGTTTGGTTAGTACCGGGCCCGCTCTAGAGATCCGACGCGCCATCTCTAGGCCC
GCGCCGGCCCCCTCGCACGGACTTGTGGGAGAAGCTCGGCTACTCCCCTGCCCCGGTTAATTTGCATATA
ATATTTCCTAGTAACTATAGAGGCTTAATGTGCGATAAAAGACAGATAATCTGTTCTTTTTAATACTAGC
TACATTTTACATGATAGGCTTGGATTTCTATAACTTCGTATAGCATACATTATACGAAGTTATAAACAGC
ACAAAAGGAAACTCACCCTAACTGTAAAGTAATTGTGTGTTTTGAGACTATAAGTATCCCTTGGAGAACC
ACCTTGTTGGACGATGGAAGGGAGCCTCGGTTTAAGAGCTAAGCTGGAAACAGCATAGCAAGTTTAAATA
AGGCTAGTCCGTTATCAACTTGGCCGCTTTAAGGCCGGTCCTAGCAAGGCCAAGTGGCACCGAGTCGGTG
CTTTTTTTCTCGAGTACTAGGATCCATTAGGCGGCCGCGTGGATAACCGTATTACCGCCATGCATGTGCC
CGTCAGTGGGCAGAGCGCACATCGCCCACAGTCCCCGAGAAGTTGGGGGGAGGGGTCGGCAATTGAACCG
GTGCCTAGAGAAGGTGGCGCGGGGTAAACTGGGAAAGTGATGTCGTGTACTGGCTCCGCCTTTTTCCCGA
GGGTGGGGGAGAACCGTATATAAGTGCAGTAGTCGCCGTGAACGTTCTTTTTCGCAACGGGTTTGCCGCC
AGAACACAGGTAAGTGCCGTGTGTGGTTCCCGCGGGCCTGGCCTCTTTACGGGTTATGGCCCTTGCGTGC
CTTGAATTACTTCCACCTGGCTGCAGTACGTGATTCTTGATCCCGAGCTTCGGGTTGGAAGTGGGTGGGA
GAGTTCGAGGCCTTGCGCTTAAGGAGCCCCTTCGCCTCGTGCTTGAGTTGAGGCCTGGCCTGGGCGCTGG
GGCCGCCGCGTGCGAATCTGGTGGCACCTTCGCGCCTGTCTCGCTGCTTTCGATAAGTCTCTAGCCATTT
AAAATTTTTGATGACCTGCTGCGACGCTTTTTTTCTGGCAAGATAGTCTTGTAAATGCGGGCCAAGATCT
GCACACTGGTATTTCGGTTTTTGGGGCCGCGGGCGGCGACGGGGCCCGTGCGTCCCAGCGCACATGTTCG
GCGAGGCGGGGCCTGCGAGCGCGGCCACCGAGAATCGGACGGGGGTAGTCTCAAGCTGGCCGGCCTGCTC
TGGTGCCTGGCCTCGCGCCGCCGTGTATCGCCCCGCCCTGGGCGGCAAGGCTGGCCCGGTCGGCACCAGT
TGCGTGAGCGGAAAGATGGCCGCTTCCCGGCCCTGCTGCAGGGAGCTCAAAATGGAGGACGCGGCGCTCG
GGAGAGCGGGCGGGTGAGTCACCCACACAAAGGAAAAGGGCCTTTCCGTCCTCAGCCGTCGCTTCATGTG
ACTCCACGGAGTACCGGGCGCCGTCCAGGCACCTCGATTAGTTCTCGCGCTTTTGGAGTACGTCGTCTTT
AGGTTGGGGGGAGGGGTTTTATGCGATGGAGTTTCCCCACACTGAGTGGGTGGAGACTGAAGTTAGGCCA
GCTTGGCACTTGATGTAATTCTCCTTGGAATTTGCCCTTTTTGAGTTTGGATCTTGGTTCATTCTCAAGC
CTCAGACAGTGGTTCAAAGTTTTTTTCTTCCATTTCAGGTGTCGTGAGCTAGCCCACCATGACCGAGTAC
AAGCCCACGGTGCGCCTCGCCACCCGCGACGACGTCCCCCGGGCCGTACGCACCCTCGCCGCCGCGTTCG
CCGACTACCCCGCCACGCGCCACACCGTCGACCCGGACCGCCACATCGAGCGGGTCACCGAGCTGCAAGA
ACTCTTCCTCACGCGCGTCGGGCTCGACATCGGCAAGGTGTGGGTCGCGGACGACGGCGCCGCGGTGGCG
GTCTGGACCACGCCGGAGAGCGTCGAAGCGGGGGCGGTGTTCGCCGAGATCGGCCCGCGCATGGCCGAGT
TGAGCGGTTCCCGGCTGGCCGCGCAGCAACAGATGGAAGGCCTCCTGGCGCCGCACCGGCCCAAGGAGCC
CGCGTGGTTCCTGGCCACCGTCGGCGTCTCGCCCGACCACCAGGGCAAGGGTCTGGGCAGCGCCGTCGTG
CTCCCCGGAGTGGAGGCGGCCGAGCGCGCCGGGGTGCCCGCCTTCCTGGAGACCTCCGCGCCCCGCAACC
TCCCCTTCTACGAGCGGCTCGGCTTCACCGTCACCGCCGACGTCGAGGTGCCCGAAGGACCGCGCACCTG
GTGCATGACCCGCAAGCCCGGTGCCGGATCGGGAGAGGGCAGAGGAAGTCTGCTAACATGCGGTGACGTC
GAGGAGAATCCTGGCCCACCGGTCGCCACCATGGTGTCTAAGGGCGAAGAGCTGATTAAGGAGAACATGC
ACATGAAGCTGTACATGGAGGGCACCGTGGACAACCATCACTTCAAGTGCACATCCGAGGGCGAAGGCAA
GCCCTACGAGGGCACCCAGACCATGAGAATCAAGGTGGTCGAGGGCGGCCCTCTCCCCTTCGCCTTCGAC
ATCCTGGCTACTAGCTTCCTCTACGGCAGCAAGACCTTCATCAACCACACCCAGGGCATCCCCGACTTCT
TCAAGCAGTCCTTCCCTGAGGGCTTCACATGGGAGAGAGTCACCACATACGAAGACGGGGGCGTGCTGAC
CGCTACCCAGGACACCAGCCTCCAGGACGGCTGCCTCATCTACAACGTCAAGATCAGAGGGGTGAACTTC
ACATCCAACGGCCCTGTGATGCAGAAGAAAACACTCGGCTGGGAGGCCTTCACCGAGACGCTGTACCCCG
CTGACGGCGGCCTGGAAGGCAGAAACGACATGGCCCTGAAGCTCGTGGGCGGGAGCCATCTGATCGCAAA
CGCCAAGACCACATATAGATCCAAGAAACCCGCTAAGAACCTCAAGATGCCTGGCGTCTACTATGTGGAC
TACAGACTGGAAAGAATCAAGGAGGCCAACAACGAGACCTACGTCGAGCAGCACGAGGTGGCAGTGGCCA
GATACTGCGACCTCCCTAGCAAACTGGGGCACAAGCTTAATTAAGAATTCGTCGAGGGACCTAATAACTT
CGTATAGCATACATTATACGAAGTTATACATGTTTAAGGGTTCCGGTTCCACTAGGTACAATTCGATATC
AAGCTTATCGATAATCAACCTCTGGATTACAAAATTTGTGAAAGATTGACTGGTATTCTTAACTATGTTG
CTCCTTTTACGCTATGTGGATACGCTGCTTTAATGCCTTTGTATCATGCTATTGCTTCCCGTATGGCTTT
CATTTTCTCCTCCTTGTATAAATCCTGGTTGCTGTCTCTTTATGAGGAGTTGTGGCCCGTTGTCAGGCAA
CGTGGCGTGGTGTGCACTGTGTTTGCTGACGCAACCCCCACTGGTTGGGGCATTGCCACCACCTGTCAGC
TCCTTTCCGGGACTTTCGCTTTCCCCCTCCCTATTGCCACGGCGGAACTCATCGCCGCCTGCCTTGCCCG
CTGCTGGACAGGGGCTCGGCTGTTGGGCACTGACAATTCCGTGGTGTTGTCGGGGAAATCATCGTCCTTT
CCTTGGCTGCTCGCCTGTGTTGCCACCTGGATTCTGCGCGGGACGTCCTTCTGCTACGTCCCTTCGGCCC
TCAATCCAGCGGACCTTCCTTCCCGCGGCCTGCTGCCGGCTCTGCGGCCTCTTCCGCGTCTTCGCCTTCG
CCCTCAGACGAGTCGGATCTCCCTTTGGGCCGCCTCCCCGCATCGATACCGTCGACCTCGATCGAGACCT
AGAAAAACATGGAGCAATCACAAGTAGCAATACAGCAGCTACCAATGCTGATTGTGCCTGGCTAGAAGCA
CAAGAGGAGGAGGAGGTGGGTTTTCCAGTCACACCTCAGGTACCTTTAAGACCAATGACTTACAAGGCAG
CTGTAGATCTTAGCCACTTTTTAAAAGAAAAGGGGGGACTGGAAGGGCTAATTCACTCCCAACGAAGACA
AGATATCCTTGATCTGTGGATCTACCACACACAAGGCTACTTCCCTGATTGGCAGAACTACACACCAGGG
CCAGGGATCAGATATCCACTGACCTTTGGATGGTGCTACAAGCTAGTACCAGTTGAGCAAGAGAAGGTAG
AAGAAGCCAATGAAGGAGAGAACACCCGCTTGTTACACCCTGTGAGCCTGCATGGGATGGATGACCCGGA
GAGAGAAGTATTAGAGTGGAGGTTTGACAGCCGCCTAGCATTTCATCACATGGCCCGAGAGCTGCATCCG
GACTGTACTGGGTCTCTCTGGTTAGACCAGATCTGAGCCTGGGAGCTCTCTGGCTAACTAGGGAACCCAC
TGCTTAAGCCTCAATAAAGCTTGCCTTGAGTGCTTCAAGTAGTGTGTGCCCGTCTGTTGTGTGACTCTGG
TAACTAGAGATCCCTCAGACCCTTTTAGTCAGTGTGGAAAATCTCTAGCAGCATGTGAGCAAAAGGCCAG
CAAAAGGCCAGGAACCGTAAAAAGGCCGCGTTGCTGGCGTTTTTCCATAGGCTCCGCCCCCCTGACGAGC
ATCACAAAAATCGACGCTCAAGTCAGAGGTGGCGAAACCCGACAGGACTATAAAGATACCAGGCGTTTCC
CCCTGGAAGCTCCCTCGTGCGCTCTCCTGTTCCGACCCTGCCGCTTACCGGATACCTGTCCGCCTTTCTC
CCTTCGGGAAGCGTGGCGCTTTCTCATAGCTCACGCTGTAGGTATCTCAGTTCGGTGTAGGTCGTTCGCT
CCAAGCTGGGCTGTGTGCACGAACCCCCCGTTCAGCCCGACCGCTGCGCCTTATCCGGTAACTATCGTCT
TGAGTCCAACCCGGTAAGACACGACTTATCGCCACTGGCAGCAGCCACTGGTAACAGGATTAGCAGAGCG
AGGTATGTAGGCGGTGCTACAGAGTTCTTGAAGTGGTGGCCTAACTACGGCTACACTAGAAGAACAGTAT
TTGGTATCTGCGCTCTGCTGAAGCCAGTTACCTTCGGAAAAAGAGTTGGTAGCTCTTGATCCGGCAAACA
AACCACCGCTGGTAGCGGTGGTTTTTTT
Features (pLannotate 1.2.2; 24 found; start..end, strand, type, name):
    213..1073    -  CDS            AmpR: β-lactamase; bla; confers resistance to ampicillin, carbenicillin, and related antibiotics
   1074..1178    -  promoter       AmpR promoter: bla
   1237..1289    -  misc_feature   bom (fragment): basis of mobility region from pBR322
   1444..1823    +  enhancer       CMV enhancer: human cytomegalovirus immediate early enhancer
   1824..2023    +  promoter       CMV promoter: human cytomegalovirus (CMV) immediate early promoter
   2041..2221    +  LTR            5' LTR (truncated): truncated 5' long terminal repeat (LTR) from HIV-1
   2268..2393    +  misc_feature   HIV-1 Ψ: packaging signal of human immunodeficiency virus type 1
   2377..2715    +  CDS            HIV-1 gag (fragment): gag protein from human immunodeficiency virus 1; gag
   2890..3123    +  misc_feature   RRE: The Rev response element (RRE) of HIV-1 allows for Rev-dependent mRNA export from the nucleus to the cytoplasm.
   3500..3600    +  CDS            Rev (fragment): human immunodeficiency virus 1 (HIV-1) Rev protein; rev; enhances nuclear export of unspliced and incompletely spliced viral mRNAs
   3650..3767    +  misc_feature   cPPT/CTS: central polypurine tract and central termination sequence of HIV-1
   4020..4053    +  protein_bind   loxP: Cre-mediated recombination occurs in the 8-bp core sequence (GCATACAT). Cre recombinase
   4178..4222    +  misc_RNA       tracrRNA (fragment): trans-activating CRISPR RNA for the Streptococcus pyogenes CRISPR/Cas9 system
   4252..4271    +  misc_RNA       gRNA scaffold (fragment): guide RNA scaffold for the Streptococcus pyogenes CRISPR/Cas9 system
   4336..5507    +  promoter       EF-1α promoter: strong constitutive promoter for human elongation factor EF-1α
   5519..6115    +  CDS            PuroR: puromycin N-acetyltransferase; pac from Streptomyces alboniger; confers resistance to puromycin
   6191..6901    +  CDS            mTagBFP2: mTagBFP2 is a basic (constitutively fluorescent) blue fluorescent protein published in 2011, derived from Entacmaea quadricolor. It is reported to be a very rapidly-maturing monomer with very low acid sensitivity.
   6924..6957    +  protein_bind   loxP: Cre-mediated recombination occurs in the 8-bp core sequence (GCATACAT). Cre recombinase
   6990..7013    +  misc_feature   MCS (fragment): pBluescript multiple cloning site
   7013..7601    +  misc_feature   WPRE: woodchuck hepatitis virus posttranscriptional regulatory element
   7602..7621    +  misc_feature   MCS (fragment): pBluescript multiple cloning site
   7623..8123    +  CDS            nef (fragment): NEF_HV1LA - Experimental evidence at protein level: Swiss-Prot protein existence level 1. Extracellular Nef protein targets CD4(+) T-lymphocytes for apoptosis by interacting with CXCR4 surface receptors. From Human immunodeficiency virus type 1 group M subtype B (isolate Lai) (HIV-1).
   8130..8310    +  LTR            5' LTR (truncated): truncated 5' long terminal repeat (LTR) from HIV-1
   8372..42      -  rep_origin     ori (across the origin): high-copy-number ColE1/pMB1/pBR322/pUC origin of replication
