[The description below was written by a language model from this plasmid's Addgene catalogue record and pLannotate feature annotations shown in this document.]
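Description:
pRCA895 is an 8.9 kb lentiviral CRISPR guide vector built on the pRCA594 backbone (a pBA904-type Puro-T2A-BFP design) that delivers a single sgRNA targeting human KLF4 for CRISPR activation. It is propagated in bacteria through a high-copy ColE1/pUC-type origin with ampicillin selection from the bla gene. The viral portion has the usual layout of a later-generation HIV-1 transfer vector. A CMV enhancer/promoter drives a truncated 5' LTR, followed by the Ψ packaging signal with a gag fragment, the RRE for Rev-dependent export of the genomic RNA, and the cPPT/CTS. A WPRE and a second truncated LTR sit at the 3' end, so packaging functions have to be supplied in trans.

The payload has two parts. The first is the KLF4 guide, joined to a Streptococcus pyogenes Cas9 scaffold. The annotation picks this scaffold up only as separate tracrRNA and gRNA-scaffold fragments, which fits the record's statement that capture sequence 1 (cs1) has been inserted into the loop of the sgRNA constant region. That sequence lets the guide be captured directly in 10x single-cell libraries, so each cell's guide identity is read out alongside its transcriptome. The promoter driving the sgRNA is not annotated in the feature table or named in the record.

The second part lies downstream, where an EF-1α promoter expresses puromycin N-acetyltransferase linked by T2A (per the construct name) to mTagBFP2. This allows drug selection and blue-fluorescence tracking of transduced cells. Two loxP sites bracket the region containing the guide scaffold and the marker cassette, although the record gives no purpose for them. No Cas9 or activator is encoded, so the vector is meant for cells that already express a dCas9-based CRISPRa effector. It comes from a study of transcription factor perturbations in fibroblasts.
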