Addgene plasmid #238187: pRCA895 - pBA904 Puro-T2A-BFP KLF4 g1 CRISPRa guide guide (pRCA594 backbone) 668
Purpose: Lentiviral CRISPR guide vector expressing a KLF4 sgRNA with cs1 incorporated in the loop of the sgRNA constant region for 10X Direct Capture
Depositing lab: Thomas Norman. Depositing organization: Memorial Sloan-Kettering Cancer Center. Publication: Comprehensive transcription factor perturbations recapitulate fibroblast transcriptional states. Southard KM, Ardy RC, Tang A, O'Sullivan DD, Metzner E, Guruvayurappan K, Norman TM. Nat Genet. 2025 Aug 6. doi: 10.1038/s41588-025-02284-1. PubMed 40770575.
Backbone
  Vector backbone: pRCA594
  Vector type: Lentiviral, CRISPR
  Selectable markers: Puromycin
Growth in bacteria
  Bacterial resistance: Ampicillin, 100 μg/mL
  Growth temperature: 30°C
  Growth strain: NEB Stable
  Copy number: Unknown
Gene/Insert
  Gene/Insert name: KLF4 sgRNA CRISPRa
  gRNA/shRNA sequence: GACGATGGAAGGGAGCCTCG
  Species: H. sapiens (human), Synthetic
  Entrez Gene: KLF4 (a.k.a. EZF, GKLF)
  Tag / fusion protein: mTagBFP2 (C terminal on backbone)
  Cloning method: Restriction Enzyme; 5′ cloning site Unknown (unknown if destroyed)
Terms and licenses: Academic/Nonprofit Terms; Industry Terms: Not Available to Industry
Depositor comments: Please visit https://doi.org/10.1101/2024.07.31.606073 for bioRxiv preprint.
How to cite: pRCA895 - pBA904 Puro-T2A-BFP KLF4 g1 CRISPRa guide guide (pRCA594 backbone) 668 was a gift from Thomas Norman (Addgene plasmid # 238187 ; http://n2t.net/addgene:238187 ; RRID:Addgene_238187)
